Addgene plasmid #27281: LRP6 deltaN-pCS2-VSVG
Depositing lab: Xi He. Depositing organization: Boston Children's Hospital. Publication: A mechanism for Wnt coreceptor activation. Tamai K, Zeng X, Liu C, Zhang X, Harada Y, Chang Z, He X. Mol Cell. 2004 Jan 16. 13(1):149-56. 10.1016/S1097-2765(03)00484-2 PubMed 14731402.
Backbone
  Vector backbone: pCS2+
  Backbone size w/o insert (bp): 4095
  Vector type: xenopus injection
Growth in bacteria
  Bacterial resistance: Ampicillin, 100 μg/mL
  Growth temperature: 37°C
  Growth strain: DH5alpha
  Copy number: Unknown
Gene/Insert
  Gene/Insert name: low density lipoprotein receptor-related protein 6 (alt name: LRP6)
  Species: H. sapiens (human)
  Insert size (bp): 988
  Mutation: contains amino acid residues 1370–1613 (extracellular region deleted).
  Entrez Gene: LRP6 (a.k.a. ADCAD2, EVR8, STHAG7)
  Tag / fusion protein: VSVG (N terminal on insert)
  Cloning method: Restriction Enzyme; 5′ cloning site BamHI (not destroyed); 3′ cloning site Xbal (not destroyed)
  Sequencing primers: 5′ SP6
Terms and licenses: Academic/Nonprofit Terms; Industry Terms: Not Available to Industry
Depositor comments: Extracellular region deleted membrane tethered construct Use Asp718 to linearize DNA for in vitro transcription by SP6
How to cite: LRP6 deltaN-pCS2-VSVG was a gift from Xi He (Addgene plasmid # 27281 ; http://n2t.net/addgene:27281 ; RRID:Addgene_27281)
