[The description below was written by a language model from this plasmid's Addgene catalogue record and pLannotate feature annotations shown in this document.]
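Description:
LRP6 deltaN-pCS2-VSVG is a pCS2+-based expression plasmid, catalogued as a Xenopus injection vector, that encodes an N-terminally truncated form of human LRP6, the low density lipoprotein receptor-related protein that acts as a cell-surface coreceptor in Wnt/β-catenin signalling. The insert of roughly 1 kb, cloned between BamHI and XbaI, covers amino acid residues 1370–1613, so the extracellular region is deleted. According to the depositor, the remaining protein is still membrane tethered. A VSVG epitope tag is fused at the N-terminus of the insert for detection. It is not separately annotated in the feature table, which marks only the LRP6 fragment as a coding sequence.

The coding region lies downstream of two promoters in tandem. The simian cytomegalovirus IE94 enhancer/promoter can drive expression from the plasmid in vertebrate cells or in injected embryos. The SP6 promoter allows synthetic mRNA to be made in vitro, and the depositor notes that the template is linearised with Asp718 for SP6 transcription. An SV40 polyadenylation signal follows the insert, with T7 and T3 promoters on the opposite strand nearby. The plasmid is maintained in E. coli through a high-copy ColE1/pUC-type origin with ampicillin selection (β-lactamase). It also carries an f1 origin and leftover lac promoter/operator, lacI and lacZα fragments inherited from the parental cloning vector.

The associated publication addresses the mechanism of Wnt coreceptor activation, so the construct is suited to testing how loss of the LRP6 extracellular domain affects signalling. This would typically be done by mRNA injection into Xenopus embryos or by transfection. The record does not describe the resulting signalling phenotype.
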