Features (pLannotate 1.2.2; 15 found; start..end, strand, type, name):
    935..953     +  promoter       SP6 promoter: promoter for bacteriophage SP6 RNA polymerase
   1115..1855    +  CDS            LRP6 (fragment): LRP6_HUMAN - Experimental evidence at protein level: Swiss-Prot protein existence level 1. Component of the Wnt-Fzd-LRP5-LRP6 complex that triggers beta-catenin signaling through inducing aggregation of receptor-ligand complexes into ribosome-sized signalsomes. Cell-surface coreceptor of Wnt/beta-catenin signaling, which plays a pivotal role in bone formation. The Wnt-induced Fzd/LRP6 coreceptor complex recruits DVL1 polymers to the plasma membrane which, in turn, recruits the AXIN1/GSK3B-complex to the cell surface promoting the formation of signalsomes and inhibiting AXIN1/GSK3-mediated phos
   1973..1990    -  promoter       T7 promoter (fragment): promoter for bacteriophage T7 RNA polymerase
   1995..2129    -  polyA_signal   SV40 poly(A) signal: SV40 polyadenylation signal
   2242..2260    -  promoter       T3 promoter: promoter for bacteriophage T3 RNA polymerase
   2305..2321    -  protein_bind   lac operator: The lac repressor binds to the lac operator to inhibit transcription in E. coli. This inhibition can be relieved by adding lactose or isopropyl-β-D-thiogalactopyranoside (IPTG). lac repressor encoded by lacI
   2329..2359    -  promoter       lac promoter: promoter for the E. coli lac operon
   2374..2395    -  protein_bind   CAP binding site: CAP binding activates transcription in the presence of cAMP. E. coli catabolite activator protein
   2408..2500    -  CDS            lacI (fragment): lac repressor; lacI; The lac repressor binds to the lac operator to inhibit transcription in E. coli. This inhibition can be relieved by adding lactose or isopropyl-β-D-thiogalactopyranoside (IPTG).
   2683..3271    -  rep_origin     ori: high-copy-number ColE1/pMB1/pBR322/pUC origin of replication
   3442..4302    -  CDS            AmpR: β-lactamase; bla; confers resistance to ampicillin, carbenicillin, and related antibiotics
   4303..4407    -  promoter       AmpR promoter: bla
   4460..4888    -  rep_origin     f1 ori (sequence partly withheld): f1 bacteriophage origin of replication; arrow indicates direction of (+) strand synthesis
   4893..4959    -  CDS            lacZα (fragment): LacZα fragment of β-galactosidase; lacZ fragment
   4966..900     +  promoter       CMV IE94 promoter (across the origin): enhancer/promoter region of simian cytomegalovirus major immediate early transcription unit IE94
>Addgene plasmid #27281 | LRP6 deltaN-pCS2-VSVG | addgene full sequence | sequence record 271964 | Addgene NGS Result
ATATGGACTCGTGCCAATTCAATATGGTGGATCTGGACCCCAGCCAATTCAATATGGCGGACTTGGCACC
ATGCCAATTCAATATGGCGGACCTGGCACTGTGCCAACTGGGGAGGGGTCTACTTGGCACGGTGCCAAGT
TTGAGGAGGGGTCTTGGCCCTGTGCCAAGTCCGCCATATTGAATTGGCATGGTGCCAATAATGGCGGCCA
TATTGGCTATATGCCAGGATCAATATATAGGCAATATCCAATATGGCCCTATGCCAATATGGCTATTGGC
CAGGTTCAATACTATGTATTGGCCCTATGCCATATAGTATTCCATATATGGGTTTTCCTATTGACGTAGA
TAGCCCCTCCCAATGGGCGGTCCCATATACCATATATGGGGCTTCCTAATACCGCCCATAGCCACTCCCC
CATTGACGTCAATGGTCTCTATATATGGTCTTTCCTATTGACGTCATATGGGCGGTCCTATTGACGTATA
TGGCGCCTCCCCCATTGACGTCAATTACGGTAAATGGCCCGCCTGGCTCAATGCCCATTGACGTCAATAG
GACCACCCACCATTGACGTCAATGGGATGGCTCATTGCCCATTCATATCCGTTCTCACGCCCCCTATTGA
CGTCAATGACGGTAAATGGCCCACTTGGCAGTACATCAATATCTATTAATAGTAACTTGGCAAGTACATT
ACTATTGGAAGTACGCCAGGGTACATTGGCAGTACTCCCATTGACGTCAATGGCGGTAAATGGCCCGCGA
TGGCTGCCAAGTACATCCCCATTGACGTCAATGGGGAGGGGCAATGACGCAAATGGGCGTTCCATTGACG
TAAATGGGCGGTAGGCGTGCCTAATGGGAGGTCTATATAAGCAATGCTCGTTTAGGGAACCGCCATTCTG
CCTGGGGACGTCGGAGCAAGCTTGATTTAGGTGACACTATAGAATACAAGCTACTTGTTCTTTTTGCAGG
ATCCAGAGAAGAGAACGCGAGAAGGGAAGATGGGGGCCGTCCTGAGGAGCCTCCTGGCCTGCAGCTTCTG
TGTGCTCCTGAGAGCGGCCCCTTTGTTGCTTTATACTGATATCGAAATGAACCGCCTGGGTAAGGCTCCG
GAGGCCACCAATACAGTTGGTTCTGTTATTGGCGTAATTGTCACCATTTTTGTGTCTGGAACTGTATACT
TTATCTGCCAGAGGATGTTGTGTCCACGTATGAAGGGAGATGGGGAAACTATGACTAATGACTATGTAGT
TCATGGACCAGCTTCTGTGCCTCTTGGTTATGTGCCACACCCAAGTTCTTTGTCAGGATCTCTTCCAGGA
ATGTCTCGAGGTAAATCAATGATCAGCTCCCTCAGTATCATGGGGGGAAGCAGTGGACCCCCCTATGACC
GAGCCCATGTTACAGGAGCATCATCAAGTAGTTCTTCAAGCACCAAAGGCACTTACTTCCCTGCAATTTT
GAACCCTCCACCATCCCCAGCCACAGAGCGATCACATTACACTATGGAATTTGGATATTCTTCAAACAGT
CCTTCCACTCATAGGTCATACAGCTACAGGCCATATAGCTACCGGCACTTTGCACCCCCCACCACACCCT
GCAGCACAGATGTTTGTGACAGTGACTATGCTCCTAGTCGGAGAATGACCTCAGTGGCAACAGCCAAGGG
CTATACCAGTGACTTGAACTATGATTCAGAACCTGTGCCCCCACCTCCCACACCCCGAAGCCAATACTTG
TCAGCAGAGGAGAACTATGAAAGCTGCCCACCTTCTCCATACACAGAGAGGAGCTATTCTCATCACCTCT
ACCCACCGCCACCCTCTCCCTGTACAGACTCCTCCTGAGGAGGGGCCCTCCTCCTCTGACTGCCTCCAAC
GTAAAAATGTAAATATAAATTTGGTTGAGATCTGGAGGGGGGGAGGGAGCTATTAGAGAAGGATGAGGCA
GACCATCTAGAACTATAGTGAGTCGTATTACGTAGATCCAGACATGATAAGATACATTGATGAGTTTGGA
CAAACCACAACTAGAATGCAGTGAAAAAAATGCTTTATTTGTGAAATTTGTGATGCTATTGCTTTATTTG
TAACCATTATAAGCTGCAATAAACAAGTTAACAACAACAATTGCATTCATTTTATGTTTCAGGTTCAGGG
GGAGGTGTGGGAGGTTTTTTAATTCGCGGCCGCGGCGCCAATGCATTGGGCCCGGTACCCAGCTTTTGTT
CCCTTTAGTGAGGGTTAATTGCGCGCTTGGCGTAATCATGGTCATAGCTGTTTCCTGTGTGAAATTGTTA
TCCGCTCACAATTCCACACAACATACGAGCCGGGAGCATAAAGTGTAAAGCCTGGGGTGCCTAATGAGTG
AGCTAACTCACATTAATTGCGTTGCGCTCACTGCCCGCTTTCCAGTCGGGAAACCTGTCGTGCCAGCTGC
ATTAATGAATCGGCCAACGCGCGGGGAGAGGCGGTTTGCGTATTGGGCGCTCTTCCGCTTCCTCGCTCAC
TGACTCGCTGCGCTCGGTCGTTCGGCTGCGGCGAGCGGTATCAGCTCACTCAAAGGCGGTAATACGGTTA
TCCACAGAATCAGGGGATAACGCAGGAAAGAACATGTGAGCAAAAGGCCAGCAAAAGGCCAGGAACCGTA
AAAAGGCCGCGTTGCTGGCGTTTTTCCATAGGCTCCGCCCCCCTGACGAGCATCACAAAAATCGACGCTC
AAGTCAGAGGTGGCGAAACCCGACAGGACTATAAAGATACCAGGCGTTTCCCCCTGGAAGCTCCCTCGTG
CGCTCTCCTGTTCCGACCCTGCCGCTTACCGGATACCTGTCCGCCTTTCTCCCTTCGGGAAGCGTGGCGC
TTTCTCATAGCTCACGCTGTAGGTATCTCAGTTCGGTGTAGGTCGTTCGCTCCAAGCTGGGCTGTGTGCA
CGAACCCCCCGTTCAGCCCGACCGCTGCGCCTTATCCGGTAACTATCGTCTTGAGTCCAACCCGGTAAGA
CACGACTTATCGCCACTGGCAGCAGCCACTGGTAACAGGATTAGCAGAGCGAGGTATGTAGGCGGTGCTA
CAGAGTTCTTGAAGTGGTGGCCTAACTACGGCTACACTAGAAGAACAGTATTTGGTATCTGCGCTCTGCT
GAAGCCAGTTACCTTCGGAAAAAGAGTTGGTAGCTCTTGATCCGGCAAACAAACCACCGCTGGTAGCGGT
GGTTTTTTTGTTTGCAAGCAGCAGATTACGCGCAGAAAAAAAGGATCTCAAGAAGATCCTTTGATCTTTT
CTACGGGGTCTGACGCTCAGTGGAACGAAAACTCACGTTAAGGGATTTTGGTCATGAGATTATCAAAAAG
GATCTTCACCTAGATCCTTTTAAATTAAAAATGAAGTTTTAAATCAATCTAAAGTATATATGAGTAAACT
TGGTCTGACAGTTACCAATGCTTAATCAGTGAGGCACCTATCTCAGCGATCTGTCTATTTCGTTCATCCA
TAGTTGCCTGACTCCCCGTCGTGTAGATAACTACGATACGGGAGGGCTTACCATCTGGCCCCAGTGCTGC
AATGATACCGCGAGACCCACGCTCACCGGCTCCAGATTTATCAGCAATAAACCAGCCAGCCGGAAGGGCC
GAGCGCAGAAGTGGTCCTGCAACTTTATCCGCCTCCATCCAGTCTATTAATTGTTGCCGGGAAGCTAGAG
TAAGTAGTTCGCCAGTTAATAGTTTGCGCAACGTTGTTGCCATTGCTACAGGCATCGTGGTGTCACGCTC
GTCGTTTGGTATGGCTTCATTCAGCTCCGGTTCCCAACGATCAAGGCGAGTTACATGATCCCCCATGTTG
TGCAAAAAAGCGGTTAGCTCCTTCGGTCCTCCGATCGTTGTCAGAAGTAAGTTGGCCGCAGTGTTATCAC
TCATGGTTATGGCAGCACTGCATAATTCTCTTACTGTCATGCCATCCGTAAGATGCTTTTCTGTGACTGG
TGAGTACTCAACCAAGTCATTCTGAGAATAGTGTATGCGGCGACCGAGTTGCTCTTGCCCGGCGTCAATA
CGGGATAATACCGCGCCACATAGCAGAACTTTAAAAGTGCTCATCATTGGAAAACGTTCTTCGGGGCGAA
AACTCTCAAGGATCTTACCGCTGTTGAGATCCAGTTCGATGTAACCCACTCGTGCACCCAACTGATCTTC
AGCATCTTTTACTTTCACCAGCGTTTCTGGGTGAGCAAAAACAGGAAGGCAAAATGCCGCAAAAAAGGGA
ATAAGGGCGACACGGAAATGTTGAATACTCATACTCTTCCTTTTTCAATATTATTGAAGCATTTATCAGG
GTTATTGTCTCATGAGCGGATACATATTTGAATGTATTTAGAAAAATAAACAAATAGGGGTTCCGCGCAC
ATTTCCCCGAAAAGTGCCACCTAAATTGTAAGCGTTAATATTTTGTTAAAATTCGCGTTAAATTTTTGTT
AAATCAGCTCATTTTTTAACCAATAGGCCGAAATCGGCAAAATCCCTTATAAATCAAAAGAATAGACCGA
GATAGGGT
[37 nt withheld, positions 4559-4595]
AAAGAACGTGGACTCCAACGTCAAAGG
[49 nt withheld, positions 4623-4671]
T
[91 nt withheld, positions 4673-4763]
G
[124 nt withheld, positions 4765-4888]
CCCATTCGCCATTCAGGCTGCGCAACTGTTGGGAAGGGCGATCGGTGCGGGCCTCTTCGCTATTACGCCA
GTCGACCGCCAATTCAATATGGCGTATATGGACTCATGCCAATTCAATATGGTGGATCTGGACCTGTGCC
AATTCAATATGGCGT
