>Addgene plasmid #27281 | LRP6 deltaN-pCS2-VSVG | addgene partial sequence | sequence record 33556 | 27281 with SP6
GAGAAGAGAACGCGAGAAGGGAAGATGGGGGCCGTCCTGAGGAGCCTCCTGGCCTGCAGCTTCTGTGTGC
TCCTGAGAGCGGCCCCTTTGTTGCTTTATACTGATATCGAAATGAACCGCCTGGGTAAGGCTCCGGAGGC
CACCAATACAGTTGGTTCTGTTATTGGCGTAATTGTCACCATTTTTGTGTCTGGAACTGTATACTTTATC
TGCCAGAGGATGTTGTGTCCACGTATGAAGGGAGATGGGGAAACTATGACTAATGACTATGTAGTTCATG
GACCAGCTTCTGTGCCTCTTGGTTATGTGCCACACCCAAGTTCTTTGTCAGGATCTCTTCCAGGAATGTC
TCGAGGTAAATCAATGATCAGCTCCCTCAGTATCATGGGGGGAAGCAGTGGACCCCCCTATGACCGAGCC
CATGTTACAGGAGCATCATCAAGTAGTTCTTCAAGCACCAAAGGCACTTACTTCCCTGCAATTTTGAACC
CTCCACCATCCCCAGCCACAGAGCGATCACATTACACTATGGAATTTGGATATTCTTCAAACAGTCCTTC
CACTCATAGGTCATACAGCTACAGGCCATATAGCTACCGGCACTTTGCACCCCCCACCACACCCTGCAGC
ACAGATGTTTGTGACAGTGACTATGCTCCTAGTCGGAGAATGACCTCAGTGGCAACAGCCAAGGGCTATA
CCAGTGACTTGAACTATGATTCAGAACCTGTGCCCCCACCTCCCACACCCCGAAGCCAATACTTGTCAGC
AGAGGAGAACTATGAAAGCTGCCCACCTTCTCCATACACAGAGAGGAGCTATTCTCATCACCTCTACCCA
CCGCCACCCTCTCCCTGTACAGACTCCTCCTGAGGAGGGGCCCTCCTCCTCTGACTGCCTCCAACGT
